Addgene plasmid #116561: pHAGE-PIK3CB-R604Pfs*29
Purpose: Lentiviral expression of PIK3CB R604Pfs*29
Depositing lab: Gordon Mills & Kenneth Scott. Depositing organization: Baylor College of Medicine. Publication: Systematic Functional Annotation of Somatic Mutations in Cancer. Ng PK, Li J, Jeong KJ, Shao S, Chen H, Tsang YH, Sengupta S, Wang Z, Bhavana VH, Tran R, Soewito S, Minussi DC, Moreno D, Kong K, Dogruluk T, Lu H, Gao J, Tokheim C, Zhou DC, Johnson AM, Zeng J, Ip CKM, Ju Z, Wester M, Yu S, Li Y, Vellano CP, Schultz N, Karchin R, Ding L, Lu Y, Cheung LWT, Chen K, Shaw KR, Meric-Bernstam F, Scott KL, Yi S, Sahni N, Liang H, Mills GB. Cancer Cell. 2018 Mar 12;33(3):450-462.e10. doi: 10.1016/j.ccell.2018.01.021. PubMed 29533785.
Backbone
  Vector backbone: pHAGE
  Vector type: Lentiviral
Growth in bacteria
  Bacterial resistance: Ampicillin, 100 μg/mL
  Growth temperature: 37°C
  Growth strain: Stbl3
  Copy number: High Copy
Gene/Insert
  Gene/Insert name: PIK3CB
  Species: H. sapiens (human)
  Mutation: R604Pfs*29
  Entrez Gene: PIK3CB (a.k.a. P110BETA, PI3K, PI3KBETA, PIK3C1)
  Cloning method: Gateway Cloning
Terms and licenses: Academic/Nonprofit Terms; Industry Terms: Not Available to Industry
How to cite: pHAGE-PIK3CB-R604Pfs*29 was a gift from Gordon Mills & Kenneth Scott (Addgene plasmid # 116561 ; http://n2t.net/addgene:116561 ; RRID:Addgene_116561)
