[The description below was written by a language model from this plasmid's Addgene catalogue record and pLannotate feature annotations shown in this document.]
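Description:
pHAGE-PIK3CB-R604Pfs*29 is an HIV-1-based lentiviral expression plasmid built on the pHAGE backbone that carries a cancer-associated frameshift variant of human PIK3CB, the p110β catalytic subunit of phosphoinositide 3-kinase. It is maintained in E. coli through a high-copy ColE1/pUC-type origin and an ampicillin resistance gene (β-lactamase). The transfer cassette is bounded by a truncated 5' LTR and a ΔU3 self-inactivating 3' LTR. Between them lie the Ψ packaging signal with a gag fragment, the Rev response element for Rev-dependent nuclear export of the genomic RNA, and the cPPT/CTS. Viral proteins are not encoded beyond small remnants, so packaging functions have to be supplied in trans.

Within the provirus, a constitutive EF-1α promoter drives the PIK3CB open reading frame, which was introduced by Gateway recombination and is flanked by attB1 and attB2 sites. The annotation splits the coding region into two slightly overlapping PIK3CB fragments whose junction falls near codon 604. This is consistent with the recorded R604Pfs*29 change, which shifts the reading frame and should terminate translation after a short out-of-frame stretch, removing the C-terminal part of the protein. A V5 epitope tag lies downstream of attB2, but given the premature stop it is unlikely to be fused to the mutant product. An EMCV IRES followed by a puromycin N-acetyltransferase gene allows selection of transduced mammalian cells from the same transcript, and a WPRE enhances expression. The construct belongs to a collection made to functionally annotate somatic mutations found in cancer by stable expression in cultured cells.
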