Features (pLannotate 1.2.2; 31 found; start..end, strand, type, name):
    377..634     +  LTR            5' LTR (truncated): truncated 5' long terminal repeat (LTR) from HIV-1
    681..806     +  misc_feature   HIV-1 Ψ: packaging signal of human immunodeficiency virus type 1
    790..1128    +  CDS            HIV-1 gag (fragment): gag protein from human immunodeficiency virus 1; gag
   1303..1536    +  misc_feature   RRE: The Rev response element (RRE) of HIV-1 allows for Rev-dependent mRNA export from the nucleus to the cytoplasm.
   1913..2013    +  CDS            Rev (fragment): human immunodeficiency virus 1 (HIV-1) Rev protein; rev; enhances nuclear export of unspliced and incompletely spliced viral mRNAs
   2058..2175    +  misc_feature   cPPT/CTS: central polypurine tract and central termination sequence of HIV-1
   2223..3401    +  promoter       EF-1α promoter: strong constitutive promoter for human elongation factor EF-1α
   3422..3442    +  protein_bind   attB1: mutant version of attB; core recombination site for the Gateway® BP reaction BP Clonase™
   3448..5256    +  CDS            PIK3CB (fragment): PK3CB_HUMAN - Also known as PIK3C1. Experimental evidence at protein level: Swiss-Prot protein existence level 1. Phosphoinositide-3-kinase (PI3K) phosphorylates phosphatidylinositol derivatives at position 3 of the inositol ring to produce 3-phosphoinositides (PubMed:15135396). Uses ATP and PtdIns(4,5)P2 (phosphatidylinositol 4,5-bisphosphate) to generate phosphatidylinositol 3,4,5-trisphosphate (PIP3) (PubMed:15135396). PIP3 plays a key role by recruiting PH domain-containing proteins to the membrane, including AKT1 and PDPK1, activating signaling cascades involved in cell growth, survival,
   5252..6658    +  CDS            PIK3CB (fragment): PK3CB_HUMAN - Also known as PIK3C1. Experimental evidence at protein level: Swiss-Prot protein existence level 1. Phosphoinositide-3-kinase (PI3K) phosphorylates phosphatidylinositol derivatives at position 3 of the inositol ring to produce 3-phosphoinositides (PubMed:15135396). Uses ATP and PtdIns(4,5)P2 (phosphatidylinositol 4,5-bisphosphate) to generate phosphatidylinositol 3,4,5-trisphosphate (PIP3) (PubMed:15135396). PIP3 plays a key role by recruiting PH domain-containing proteins to the membrane, including AKT1 and PDPK1, activating signaling cascades involved in cell growth, survival,
   6663..6687    -  protein_bind   attB2: mutant version of attB; recombination site for the Gateway® BP reaction BP Clonase™
   6695..6713    +  promoter       T3 promoter: promoter for bacteriophage T3 RNA polymerase
   6739..6757    -  promoter       T7 promoter: promoter for bacteriophage T7 RNA polymerase
   6763..6781    -  protein_bind   attB4 (fragment): mutant version of attB; core recombination site for the Gateway® BP reaction BP Clonase™
   6837..6878    +  CDS            V5 tag: epitope tag from simian virus 5
   7004..7466    +  misc_feature   IRES: internal ribosome entry site (IRES) of the encephalomyocarditis virus (EMCV)
   7480..8077    +  CDS            PuroR (fragment): puromycin N-acetyltransferase; pac from Streptomyces; confers resistance to puromycin
   8093..8681    +  misc_feature   WPRE: woodchuck hepatitis virus posttranscriptional regulatory element
   8689..8754    +  CDS            nef (fragment): NEF_HV1Z2 - Experimental evidence at protein level: Swiss-Prot protein existence level 1. Extracellular Nef protein targets CD4(+) T-lymphocytes for apoptosis by interacting with CXCR4 surface receptors. From Human immunodeficiency virus type 1 group M subtype D (isolate Z2/CDC-Z34) (HIV-1).
   8756..8989    +  LTR            3' LTR (ΔU3): self-inactivating 3' long terminal repeat (LTR) from HIV-1
   9194..9298    +  promoter       AmpR promoter: bla
   9299..10159   +  CDS            AmpR: β-lactamase; bla; confers resistance to ampicillin, carbenicillin, and related antibiotics
  10330..10918   +  rep_origin     ori: high-copy-number ColE1/pMB1/pBR322/pUC origin of replication
  11101..11155   +  CDS            lacI (fragment): lac repressor; lacI; The lac repressor binds to the lac operator to inhibit transcription in E. coli. This inhibition can be relieved by adding lactose or isopropyl-β-D-thiogalactopyranoside (IPTG).
  11161..11254   +  rep_origin     SV40 ori (fragment): SV40 origin of replication
  11279..11316   +  CDS            lacI (fragment): lac repressor; lacI; The lac repressor binds to the lac operator to inhibit transcription in E. coli. This inhibition can be relieved by adding lactose or isopropyl-β-D-thiogalactopyranoside (IPTG).
  11329..11350   +  protein_bind   CAP binding site: CAP binding activates transcription in the presence of cAMP. E. coli catabolite activator protein
  11365..11395   +  promoter       lac promoter: promoter for the E. coli lac operon
  11399..11421   +  protein_bind   lac operator (fragment): The lac repressor binds to the lac operator to inhibit transcription in E. coli. This inhibition can be relieved by adding lactose or isopropyl-β-D-thiogalactopyranoside (IPTG). lac repressor encoded by lacI
  11453..11536   +  polyA_signal   SV40 poly(A) signal (fragment): SV40 polyadenylation signal
  11703..329     +  CDS            nef (fragment) (across the origin): NEF_HV1BR - Experimental evidence at protein level: Swiss-Prot protein existence level 1. Extracellular Nef protein targets CD4(+) T-lymphocytes for apoptosis by interacting with CXCR4 surface receptors (PubMed:14990729). From Human immunodeficiency virus type 1 group M subtype B (isolate BRU/LAI) (HIV-1).
>Addgene plasmid #116561 | pHAGE-PIK3CB-R604Pfs*29 | addgene full sequence | sequence record 254148 | Addgene NGS Result
TGGAAGGGCTAATTCACTCCCAAAGAAGACAAGATATCCTTGATCTGTGGATCTACCACACACAAGGCTA
CTTCCCTGATTAGCAGAACTACACACCAGGGCCAGGGGTCAGATATCCACTGACCTTTGGATGGTGCTAC
AAGCTAGTACCAGTTGAGCCAGATAAGGTAGAAGAGGCCAATAAAGGAGAGAACACCAGCTTGTTACACC
CTGTGAGCCTGCATGGGATGGATGACCCGGAGAGAGAAGTGTTAGAGTGGAGGTTTGACAGCCGCCTAGC
ATTTCATCACGTGGCCCGAGAGCTGCATCCGGAGTACTTCAAGAACTGCTGATATCGAGCTTGCTACAAG
GGACTTTCCGCTGGGGACTTTCCAGGGAGGCGTGGCCTGGGCGGGACTGGGGAGTGGCGAGCCCTCAGAT
CCTGCATATAAGCAGCTGCTTTTTGCCTGTACTGGGTCTCTCTGGTTAGACCAGATCTGAGCCTGGGAGC
TCTCTGGCTAACTAGGGAACCCACTGCTTAAGCCTCAATAAAGCTTGCCTTGAGTGCTTCAAGTAGTGTG
TGCCCGTCTGTTGTGTGACTCTGGTAACTAGAGATCCCTCAGACCCTTTTAGTCAGTGTGGAAAATCTCT
AGCAGTGGCGCCCGAACAGGGACTTGAAAGCGAAAGGGAAACCAGAGGAGCTCTCTCGACGCAGGACTCG
GCTTGCTGAAGCGCGCACGGCAAGAGGCGAGGGGCGGCGACTGGTGAGTACGCCAAAAATTTTGACTAGC
GGAGGCTAGAAGGAGAGAGATGGGTGCGAGAGCGTCAGTATTAAGCGGGGGAGAATTAGATCGCGATGGG
AAAAAATTCGGTTAAGGCCAGGGGGAAAGAAAAAATATAAATTAAAACATATAGTATGGGCAAGCAGGGA
GCTAGAACGATTCGCAGTTAATCCTGGCCTGTTAGAAACATCAGAAGGCTGTAGACAAATACTGGGACAG
CTACAACCATCCCTTCAGACAGGATCAGAAGAACTTAGATCATTATATAATACAGTAGCAACCCTCTATT
GTGTGCATCAAAGGATAGAGATAAAAGACACCAAGGAAGCTTTAGACAAGATAGAGGAAGAGCAAAACAA
AAGTAAGACCACCGCACAGCAAGCGGCCGGCCGCTGATCTTCAGACCTGGAGGAGGAGATATGAGGGACA
ATTGGAGAAGTGAATTATATAAATATAAAGTAGTAAAAATTGAACCATTAGGAGTAGCACCCACCAAGGC
AAAGAGAAGAGTGGTGCAGAGAGAAAAAAGAGCAGTGGGAATAGGAGCTTTGTTCCTTGGGTTCTTGGGA
GCAGCAGGAAGCACTATGGGCGCAGCGTCAATGACGCTGACGGTACAGGCCAGACAATTATTGTCTGGTA
TAGTGCAGCAGCAGAACAATTTGCTGAGGGCTATTGAGGCGCAACAGCATCTGTTGCAACTCACAGTCTG
GGGCATCAAGCAGCTCCAGGCAAGAATCCTGGCTGTGGAAAGATACCTAAAGGATCAACAGCTCCTGGGG
ATTTGGGGTTGCTCTGGAAAACTCATTTGCACCACTGCTGTGCCTTGGAATGCTAGTTGGAGTAATAAAT
CTCTGGAACAGATTTGGAATCACACGACCTGGATGGAGTGGGACAGAGAAATTAACAATTACACAAGCTT
AATACACTCCTTAATTGAAGAATCGCAAAACCAGCAAGAAAAGAATGAACAAGAATTATTGGAATTAGAT
AAATGGGCAAGTTTGTGGAATTGGTTTAACATAACAAATTGGCTGTGGTATATAAAATTATTCATAATGA
TAGTAGGAGGCTTGGTAGGTTTAAGAATAGTTTTTGCTGTACTTTCTATAGTGAATAGAGTTAGGCAGGG
ATATTCACCATTATCGTTTCAGACCCACCTCCCAACCCCGAGGGGACCCGACAGGCCCGAAGGAATAGAA
GAAGAAGGTGGAGAGAGAGACAGAGACAGATCCATTCGATTAGTGAACGGATCTCGACGGTATCGCCGAA
TTCACAAATGGCAGTATTCATCCACAATTTTAAAAGAAAAGGGGGGATTGGGGGGTACAGTGCAGGGGAA
AGAATAGTAGACATAATAGCAACAGACATACAAACTAAAGAATTACAAAAACAAATTACAAAAATTCAAA
ATTTTCGGGTTTATTACAGGGACAGCAGAGATCCAGTTTGGACTAGTCGTGAGGCTCCGGTGCCCGTCAG
TGGGCAGAGCGCACATCGCCCACAGTCCCCGAGAAGTTGGGGGGAGGGGTCGGCAATTGAACCGGTGCCT
AGAGAAGGTGGCGCGGGGTAAACTGGGAAAGTGATGTCGTGTACTGGCTCCGCCTTTTTCCCGAGGGTGG
GGGAGAACCGTATATAAGTGCAGTAGTCGCCGTGAACGTTCTTTTTCGCAACGGGTTTGCCGCCAGAACA
CAGGTAAGTGCCGTGTGTGGTTCCCGCGGGCCTGGCCTCTTTACGGGTTATGGCCCTTGCGTGCCTTGAA
TTACTTCCACCTGGCTGCAGTACGTGATTCTTGATCCCGAGCTTCGGGTTGGAAGTGGGTGGGAGAGTTC
GAGGCCTTGCGCTTAAGGAGCCCCTTCGCCTCGTGCTTGAGTTGAGGCCTGGCCTGGGCGCTGGGGCCGC
CGCGTGCGAATCTGGTGGCACCTTCGCGCCTGTCTCGCTGCTTTCGATAAGTCTCTAGCCATTTAAAATT
TTTGATGACCTGCTGCGACGCTTTTTTTCTGGCAAGATAGTCTTGTAAATGCGGGCCAAGATCTGCACAC
TGGTATTTCGGTTTTTGGGGCCGCGGGCGGCGACGGGGCCCGTGCGTCCCAGCGCACATGTTCGGCGAGG
CGGGGCCTGCGAGCGCGGCCACCGAGAATCGGACGGGGGTAGTCTCAAGCTGGCCGGCCTGCTCTGGTGC
CTGGCCTCGCGCCGCCGTGTATCGCCCCGCCCTGGGCGGCAAGGCTGGCCCGGTCGGCACCAGTTGCGTG
AGCGGAAAGATGGCCGCTTCCCGGCCCTGCTGCAGGGAGCTCAAAATGGAGGACGCGGCGCTCGGGAGAG
CGGGCGGGTGAGTCACCCACACAAAGGAAAAGGGCCTTTCCGTCCTCAGCCGTCGCTTCATGTGACTCCA
CGGAGTACCGGGCGCCGTCCAGGCACCTCGATTAGTTCTCGAGCTTTTGGAGTACGTCGTCTTTAGGTTG
GGGGGAGGGGTTTTATGCGATGGAGTTTCCCCACACTGAGTGGGTGGAGACTGAAGTTAGGCCAGCTTGG
CACTTGATGTAATTCTCCTTGGAATTTGCCCTTTTTGAGTTTGGATCTTGGTTCATTCTCAAGCCTCAGA
CAGTGGTTCAAAGTTTTTTTCTTCCATTTCAGGTGTCGTGAAGCGGCCCTGCAGATATCAACAAGTTTGT
ACAAAAAAGCAGGCACCATGTGCTTCAGTTTCATAATGCCTCCTGCTATGGCAGACATCCTTGACATCTG
GGCGGTGGATTCACAGATAGCATCTGATGGCTCCATACCTGTGGATTTCCTTTTGCCCACTGGGATTTAT
ATCCAGTTGGAGGTACCTCGGGAAGCTACCATTTCTTATATTAAGCAGATGTTATGGAAGCAAGTTCACA
ATTACCCAATGTTCAACCTCCTTATGGATATTGACTCCTATATGTTTGCATGTGTGAATCAGACTGCTGT
ATATGAGGAGCTTGAAGATGAAACACGAAGACTCTGTGATGTCAGACCTTTTCTTCCAGTTCTCAAATTA
GTGACAAGAAGTTGTGACCCAGGGGAAAAATTAGACTCAAAAATTGGAGTCCTTATAGGAAAAGGTCTGC
ATGAATTTGATTCCTTGAAGGATCCTGAAGTAAATGAATTTCGAAGAAAAATGCGCAAATTCAGCGAGGA
AAAAATCCTGTCACTTGTGGGATTGTCTTGGATGGACTGGCTAAAACAAACATATCCACCAGAGCATGAA
CCATCCATCCCTGAAAACTTAGAAGATAAACTTTATGGGGGAAAGCTCATCGTAGCTGTTCATTTTGAAA
ACTGCCAGGACGTGTTTAGCTTTCAAGTGTCTCCTAATATGAATCCTATCAAAGTAAATGAATTGGCAAT
CCAAAAACGTTTGACTATTCATGGGAAGGAAGATGAAGTTAGCCCCTATGATTATGTGTTGCAAGTCAGC
GGGAGAGTAGAATATGTTTTTGGTGATCATCCACTAATTCAGTTCCAGTATATCCGGAACTGTGTGATGA
ACAGAGCCCTGCCCCATTTTATACTTGTGGAATGCTGCAAGATCAAGAAAATGTATGAACAAGAAATGAT
TGCCATAGAGGCTGCCATAAATCGAAATTCATCTAATCTTCCTCTTCCATTACCACCAAAGAAAACACGA
ATTATTTCTCATGTTTGGGAAAATAACAACCCTTTCCAAATTGTCTTGGTTAAGGGAAATAAACTTAACA
CAGAGGAAACTGTAAAAGTTCATGTCAGGGCTGGTCTTTTTCATGGTACTGAGCTCCTGTGTAAAACCAT
CGTAAGCTCAGAGGTATCAGGGAAAAATGATCATATTTGGAATGAACCACTGGAATTTGATATTAATATT
TGTGACTTACCAAGAATGGCTCGATTATGTTTTGCTGTTTATGCAGTTTTGGATAAAGTAAAAACGAAGA
AATCAACGAAAACTATTAATCCCTCTAAATATCAGACCATCAGGAAAGCTGGAAAAGTGCATTATCCTGT
AGCGTGGGTAAATACGATGGTTTTTGACTTTAAAGGACAATTGAGAACTGGAGACATAATATTACACAGC
TGGTCTTCATTTCCTGATGAACTCGAAGAAATGTTGAATCCAATGGGAACTGTTCAAACAAATCCATATA
CTGAAAATGCAACAGCTTTGCATGTTAAATTTCCAGAGAATAAAAAACAACCTTATTATTACCCTCCCTT
CGATAAGATTATTGAAAAGGCAGCTGAGATTGCAAGCAGTGATAGTGCTAATGTGTCAAGTCGAGGTGGA
AAAAAGTTTCTTCCTGTATTGAAAGAAATCTTGGACAGGGATCCCTTGTCTCAACTGTGTGAAAATGAAA
TGGATCTTATTTGGACTTTGCGACAAGACTGCCGAGAGATTTTCCCACAATCACTGCCAAAATTACTGCT
GTCAATCAAGTGGAATAAACTTGAGGATGTTGCTCAGCTTCAGGCGCTGCTTCAGATTTGGCCTAAACTG
CCCCCCCCGGGAGGCCCTAGAGCTTCTGGATTTCAACTATCCAGACCAGTACGTTCGAGAATATGCTGTA
GGCTGCCTGCGACAGATGAGTGATGAAGAACTTTCTCAATATCTTTTACAACTGGTGCAAGTGTTAAAAT
ATGAGCCTTTTCTTGATTGTGCCCTCTCTAGATTCCTATTAGAAAGAGCACTTGGTAATCGGAGGATAGG
GCAGTTTCTATTTTGGCATCTTAGGTCAGAAGTGCACATTCCTGCTGTCTCAGTACAATTTGGTGTCATC
CTTGAAGCATACTGCCGGGGAAGTGTGGGGCACATGAAAGTGCTTTCTAAGCAGGTTGAAGCACTCAATA
AGTTAAAAACTTTAAATAGTTTAATCAAACTGAATGCCGTGAAGTTAAACAGAGCCAAAGGGAAGGAGGC
CATGCATACCTGTTTAAAACAGAGTGCTTACCGGGAAGCCCTCTCTGACCTGCAGTCACCCCTGAACCCA
TGTGTTATCCTCTCAGAACTCTATGTTGAAAAGTGCAAATACATGGATTCCAAAATGAAGCCTTTGTGGC
TGGTATACAATAACAAGGTATTTGGTGAGGATTCAGTTGGAGTGATTTTTAAAAATGGTGATGATTTACG
ACAGGATATGTTGACACTCCAAATGTTGCGCTTGATGGATTTACTCTGGAAAGAAGCTGGTTTGGATCTT
CGGATGTTGCCTTATGGCTGTTTAGCAACAGGAGATCGCTCTGGCCTCATTGAAGTTGTGAGCACCTCTG
AAACAATTGCTGACATTCAGCTGAACAGTAGCAATGTGGCTGCTGCAGCAGCCTTCAACAAAGATGCCCT
TCTGAACTGGCTTAAAGAATACAACTCTGGGGATGACCTGGACCGAGCCATTGAGGAATTTACACTGTCC
TGTGCTGGCTACTGTGTAGCTTCTTATGTCCTTGGGATTGGTGACAGACATAGTGACAACATCATGGTCA
AAAAAACTGGCCAGCTCTTCCACATTGACTTTGGACATATTCTTGGAAATTTCAAATCTAAGTTTGGCAT
TAAAAGGGAGCGAGTGCCTTTTATTCTTACCTATGATTTCATCCATGTCATTCAACAAGGAAAAACAGGA
AATACAGAAAAGTTTGGCCGGTTCCGCCAGTGTTGTGAGGATGCATATCTGATTTTACGACGGCATGGGA
ATCTCTTCATCACTCTCTTTGCGCTGATGTTGACTGCAGGGCTTCCTGAACTCACATCAGTCAAAGATAT
ACAGTATCTTAAGGACTCTCTTGCATTAGGGAAGAGTGAAGAAGAAGCACTCAAACAGTTTAAGCAAAAA
TTTGATGAGGCGCTCAGGGAAAGCTGGACTACTAAAGTGAACTGGATGGCCCACACAGTTCGGAAAGACT
ACAGATCTTAGAACCCAGCTTTCTTGTACAAAGTGGTGATATCCAATTAACCCTCACTAAAGGAAATGTG
TGTTTAGTAGTTGTAAACCCTATAGTGAGTCGTATTACCACCCAACTTTTCTATACAAAGTGGTTGATAT
CCAGCACAGTGGCGGCCGCTCGAGTCTAGAGGGCCCGCGGTTCGAAGGTAAGCCTATCCCTAACCCTCTC
CTCGGTCTCGATTCTACGCGTACCGGTTAGTAATGAGATCCCTCCCCCCCCCCTAACGTTACTGGCCGAA
GCCGCTTGGAATAAGGCCGGTGTGCGTTTGTCTATATGTTATTTTCCACCATATTGCCGTCTTTTGGCAA
TGTGAGGGCCCGGAAACCTGGCCCTGTCTTCTTGACGAGCATTCCTAGGGGTCTTTCCCCTCTCGCCAAA
GGAATGCAAGGTCTGTTGAATGTCGTGAAGGAAGCAGTTCCTCTGGAAGCTTCTTGAAGACAAACAACGT
CTGTAGCGACCCTTTGCAGGCAGCGGAACCCCCCACCTGGCGACAGGTGCCTCTGCGGCCAAAAGCCACG
TGTATAAGATACACCTGCAAAGGCGGCACAACCCCAGTGCCACGTTGTGAGTTGGATAGTTGTGGAAAGA
GTCAAATGGCTCTCCTCAAGCGTATTCAACAAGGGGCTGAAGGATGCCCAGAAGGTACCCCATTGTATGG
GATCTGATCTGGGGCCTCGGTGCACATGCTTTACATGTGTTTAGTCGAGGTTAAAAAAACGTCTAGGCCC
CCCGAACCACGGGGACGTGGTTTTCCTTTGAAAAACACGATGATAATATGGCCACACATATGACCGAGTA
CAAGCCCACGGTGCGCCTCGCCACCCGCGACGACGTCCCCAGGGCCGTACGCACCCTCGCCGCCGCGTTC
GCCGACTACCCCGCCACGCGCCACACCGTCGATCCGGACCGCCACATCGAGCGGGTCACCGAGCTGCAAG
AACTCTTCCTCACGCGCGTCGGGCTCGACATCGGCAAGGTGTGGGTCGCGGACGACGGCGCCGCGGTGGC
GGTCTGGACCACGCCGGAGAGCGTCGAAGCGGGGGCGGTGTTCGCCGAGATCGGCCCGCGCATGGCCGAG
TTGAGCGGTTCCCGGCTGGCCGCGCAGCAACAGATGGAAGGCCTCCTGGCGCCGCACCGGCCCAAGGAGC
CCGCGTGGTTCCTGGCCACCGTCGGCGTCTCGCCCGACCACCAGGGCAAGGGTCTGGGCAGCGCCGTCGT
GCTCCCCGGAGTGGAGGCGGCCGAGCGCGCCGGGGTGCCCGCCTTCCTGGAGACCTCCGCGCCCCGCAAC
CTCCCCTTCTACGAGCGGCTCGGCTTCACCGTCACCGCCGACGTCGAGGTGCCCGAAGGACCGCGCACCT
GGTGCATGACCCGCAAGCCCGGTGCCTAAATCGATAGATCCTAATCAACCTCTGGATTACAAAATTTGTG
AAAGATTGACTGGTATTCTTAACTATGTTGCTCCTTTTACGCTATGTGGATACGCTGCTTTAATGCCTTT
GTATCATGCTATTGCTTCCCGTATGGCTTTCATTTTCTCCTCCTTGTATAAATCCTGGTTGCTGTCTCTT
TATGAGGAGTTGTGGCCCGTTGTCAGGCAACGTGGCGTGGTGTGCACTGTGTTTGCTGACGCAACCCCCA
CTGGTTGGGGCATTGCCACCACCTGTCAGCTCCTTTCCGGGACTTTCGCTTTCCCCCTCCCTATTGCCAC
GGCGGAACTCATCGCCGCCTGCCTTGCCCGCTGCTGGACAGGGGCTCGGCTGTTGGGCACTGACAATTCC
GTGGTGTTGTCGGGGAAATCATCGTCCTTTCCTTGGCTGCTCGCCTGTGTTGCCACCTGGATTCTGCGCG
GGACGTCCTTCTGCTACGTCCCTTCGGCCCTCAATCCAGCGGACCTTCCTTCCCGCGGCCTGCTGCCGGC
TCTGCGGCCTCTTCCGCGTCTTCGCCTTCGCCCTCAGACGAGTCGGATCTCCCTTTGGGCCGCCTCCCCG
CCTGAGATCCTTTAAGACCAATGACTTACAAGGCAGCTGTAGATCTTAGCCACTTTTTAAAAGAAAAGGG
GGGACTGGAAGGGCTAATTCACTCCCAACGAAGACAAGATCTGCTTTTTGCTTGTACTGGGTCTCTCTGG
TTAGACCAGATCTGAGCCTGGGAGCTCTCTGGCTAACTAGGGAACCCACTGCTTAAGCCTCAATAAAGCT
TGCCTTGAGTGCTTCAAGTAGTGTGTGCCCGTCTGTTGTGTGACTCTGGTAACTAGAGATCCCTCAGACC
CTTTTAGTCAGTGTGGAAAATCTCTAGCAGTAGTAGTTCATGTCATCTTATTATTCAGTATTTATAACTT
GCAAAGAAATGAATATCAGAGAGTGAGAGGCCCGGGTTAATTAAGGAAAGGGCTAGATCATTCTTGAAGA
CGAAAGGGCCTCGTGATACGCCTATTTTTATAGGTTAATGTCATGATAATAATGGTTTCTTAGACGTCAG
GTGGCACTTTTCGGGGAAATGTGCGCGGAACCCCTATTTGTTTATTTTTCTAAATACATTCAAATATGTA
TCCGCTCATGAGACAATAACCCTGATAAATGCTTCAATAATATTGAAAAAGGAAGAGTATGAGTATTCAA
CATTTCCGTGTCGCCCTTATTCCCTTTTTTGCGGCATTTTGCCTTCCTGTTTTTGCTCACCCAGAAACGC
TGGTGAAAGTAAAAGATGCTGAAGATCAGTTGGGTGCACGAGTGGGTTACATCGAACTGGATCTCAACAG
CGGTAAGATCCTTGAGAGTTTTCGCCCCGAAGAACGTTTTCCAATGATGAGCACTTTTAAAGTTCTGCTA
TGTGGCGCGGTATTATCCCGTGTTGACGCCGGGCAAGAGCAACTCGGTCGCCGCATACACTATTCTCAGA
ATGACTTGGTTGAGTACTCACCAGTCACAGAAAAGCATCTTACGGATGGCATGACAGTAAGAGAATTATG
CAGTGCTGCCATAACCATGAGTGATAACACTGCGGCCAACTTACTTCTGACAACGATCGGAGGACCGAAG
GAGCTAACCGCTTTTTTGCACAACATGGGGGATCATGTAACTCGCCTTGATCGTTGGGAACCGGAGCTGA
ATGAAGCCATACCAAACGACGAGCGTGACACCACGATGCCTGTAGCAATGGCAACAACGTTGCGCAAACT
ATTAACTGGCGAACTACTTACTCTAGCTTCCCGGCAACAATTAATAGACTGGATGGAGGCGGATAAAGTT
GCAGGACCACTTCTGCGCTCGGCCCTTCCGGCTGGCTGGTTTATTGCTGATAAATCTGGAGCCGGTGAGC
GTGGGTCTCGCGGTATCATTGCAGCACTGGGGCCAGATGGTAAGCCCTCCCGTATCGTAGTTATCTACAC
GACGGGGAGTCAGGCAACTATGGATGAACGAAATAGACAGATCGCTGAGATAGGTGCCTCACTGATTAAG
CATTGGTAACTGTCAGACCAAGTTTACTCATATATACTTTAGATTGATTTAAAACTTCATTTTTAATTTA
AAAGGATCTAGGTGAAGATCCTTTTTGATAATCTCATGACCAAAATCCCTTAACGTGAGTTTTCGTTCCA
CTGAGCGTCAGACCCCGTAGAAAAGATCAAAGGATCTTCTTGAGATCCTTTTTTTCTGCGCGTAATCTGC
TGCTTGCAAACAAAAAAACCACCGCTACCAGCGGTGGTTTGTTTGCCGGATCAAGAGCTACCAACTCTTT
TTCCGAAGGTAACTGGCTTCAGCAGAGCGCAGATACCAAATACTGTTCTTCTAGTGTAGCCGTAGTTAGG
CCACCACTTCAAGAACTCTGTAGCACCGCCTACATACCTCGCTCTGCTAATCCTGTTACCAGTGGCTGCT
GCCAGTGGCGATAAGTCGTGTCTTACCGGGTTGGACTCAAGACGATAGTTACCGGATAAGGCGCAGCGGT
CGGGCTGAACGGGGGGTTCGTGCACACAGCCCAGCTTGGAGCGAACGACCTACACCGAACTGAGATACCT
ACAGCGTGAGCTATGAGAAAGCGCCACGCTTCCCGAAGGGAGAAAGGCGGACAGGTATCCGGTAAGCGGC
AGGGTCGGAACAGGAGAGCGCACGAGGGAGCTTCCAGGGGGAAACGCCTGGTATCTTTATAGTCCTGTCG
GGTTTCGCCACCTCTGACTTGAGCGTCGATTTTTGTGATGCTCGTCAGGGGGGCGGAGCCTATGGAAAAA
CGCCAGCAACGCGGCCTTTTTACGGTTCCTGGCCTTTTGCTGGCCTTTTGCTCACATGTTCTTTCCTGCG
TTATCCCCTGATTCTGTGGATAACCGTATTACCGCCTTTGAGTGAGCTGATACCGCTCGCCGCAGCCGAA
CGACCGAGCGCAGCGAGTCAGTGAGCGAGGAAGCGGAAGAGCGCCCAATACGCAAACCGCCTCTCCCCGC
GCGTTGGCCGATTCATTAATGCAGCAAGCTCATGGCTGACTAATTTTTTTTATTTATGCAGAGGCCGAGG
CCGCCTCGGCCTCTGAGCTATTCCAGAAGTAGTGAGGAGGCTTTTTTGGAGGCCTAGGCTTTTGCAAAAA
GCTCCCCGTGGCACGACAGGTTTCCCGACTGGAAAGCGGGCAGTGAGCGCAACGCAATTAATGTGAGTTA
GCTCACTCATTAGGCACCCCAGGCTTTACACTTTATGCTTCCGGCTCGTATGTTGTGTGGAATTGTGAGC
GGATAACAATTTCACACAGGAAACAGCTATGACATGATTACGAATTTCACAAATAAAGCATTTTTTTCAC
TGCATTCTAGTTGTGGTTTGTCCAAACTCATCAATGTATCTTATCATGTCTGGATCAACTGGATAACTCA
AGCTAACCAAAATCATCCCAAACTTCCCACCCCATACCCTATTACCACTGCCAATTACCTGTGGTTTCAT
TTACTCTAAACCTGTGATTCCTCTGAATTATTTTCATTTTAAAGAAATTGTATTTGTTAAATATGTACTA
CAAACTTAGTAGT
